Addgene plasmid #42511: pLHCX-Flag-mPKM1
Depositing lab: Dimitrios Anastasiou. Depositing organization: MRC National Institute for Medical Research. Publication: Inhibition of pyruvate kinase M2 by reactive oxygen species contributes to cellular antioxidant responses. Anastasiou D, Poulogiannis G, Asara JM, Boxer MB, Jiang JK, Shen M, Bellinger G, Sasaki AT, Locasale JW, Auld DS, Thomas CJ, Vander Heiden MG, Cantley LC. Science. 2011 Dec 2;334(6060):1278-83. doi: 10.1126/science.1211485. Epub 2011 Nov 3. PubMed 22052977.
Backbone
  Vector backbone: pLHCX
  Backbone manufacturer: Clontech
  Backbone size w/o insert (bp): 6800
  Total vector size (bp): 8400
  Vector type: Retroviral
  Selectable markers: Hygromycin
Growth in bacteria
  Bacterial resistance: Ampicillin, 100 μg/mL
  Growth temperature: 37°C
  Growth strain: DH5alpha
  Copy number: Low Copy
Gene/Insert
  Gene/Insert name: Pyruvate Kinase M1 (alt name: PKM1)
  Species: M. musculus (mouse)
  Insert size (bp): 1600
  Promoter: CMV
  Tag / fusion protein: Flag (N terminal on insert)
  Cloning method: Restriction Enzyme; 5′ cloning site HpaI (not destroyed); 3′ cloning site ClaI (not destroyed)
  Sequencing primers: 5′ AGCTCGTTTAGTGAACCGTCAGATC; 3′ ACCTACAGGTGGGGTCTTTCATTCCC
Resource information
  A portion of this plasmid was derived from a plasmid made by: Lewis C. Cantley, Heather R. Christofk, Matthew G. Vander Heiden
Terms and licenses: Academic/Nonprofit Terms; Industry Terms: Not Available to Industry
Depositor comments: Plasmid constructed by Heather Christofk in Lew Cantley's Lab. Ref: Christofk, H. R., Vander Heiden, M. G., Harris, M. H., Ramanathan, A., Gerszten, R. E., Wei, R., Fleming, M. D., et al. (2008). The M2 splice isoform of pyruvate kinase is important for cancer metabolism and tumour growth. Nature, 452(7184), 230–233. doi:10.1038/nature06734 The depositing scientist notes: NM_011099.3 is PKM2 and NM_001253883.1 is PKM1, based on sequence homology of the respective translated products to the human PKM isoforms. The isoform annotations in the corresponding GeneBank entries are incorrect.
How to cite: pLHCX-Flag-mPKM1 was a gift from Dimitrios Anastasiou (Addgene plasmid # 42511 ; http://n2t.net/addgene:42511 ; RRID:Addgene_42511)
