[The description below was written by a language model from this plasmid's Addgene catalogue record.]
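Description:
pLHCX-Flag-mPKM1 is a retroviral expression plasmid built on the commercial pLHCX backbone, carrying the mouse pyruvate kinase M1 isoform (PKM1) with an N-terminal Flag epitope tag. The roughly 1.6 kb insert was placed between the HpaI and ClaI sites, both of which remain intact, giving a total size of about 8.4 kb on a 6.8 kb backbone. In bacteria the plasmid is selected with ampicillin and is recorded as low copy. No feature table accompanies the record, so the origin of replication and the exact viral elements are not itemised. As a retroviral vector of this family, the expression cassette would be expected to sit between long terminal repeats alongside a packaging signal, so that the transcript can be packaged into particles in a suitable packaging cell line and integrated into target cell genomes.

Expression of Flag-PKM1 is driven by a CMV promoter, and a hygromycin resistance marker allows selection of stably transduced mammalian cells. The Flag tag permits detection or immunoprecipitation of the exogenous protein and distinguishes it from endogenous pyruvate kinase. PKM1 and PKM2 are alternative splice isoforms of the same gene, and the associated publications concern the role of the M2 isoform in cancer metabolism and its inhibition by reactive oxygen species. This points to use of the construct for stable expression of the M1 isoform for comparison with PKM2, although the record does not spell out the specific experiments. The depositor also notes that, judged by homology to the human proteins, the isoform labels in the public mouse reference sequence entries for PKM1 and PKM2 are incorrect, so the identity of this insert as M1 follows the depositor's assignment.
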