>Addgene plasmid #42511 | pLHCX-Flag-mPKM1 | addgene partial sequence | sequence record 60110 | LNCX 5'-AGCTCGTTTAGTGAACCGTCAGATC-3'
CGCTGTTTTGACCTCCATAGAAGACACCGGGACCGATCCAGCCTCCGCGGCCCCAAGCTTGTTAACGCCA
CCATGGACTACAAAGACGATGACGATAAAGCAAGGGATCCACTAGTAACGGCCGCCAGTGTGCTGGAATT
CATGCCGAAGCCACACAGTGAAGCAGGGACTGCCTTCATTCAGACCCAGCAGCTCCATGCAGCCATGGCT
GACACCTTCCTGGAACACATGTGCCGCCTGGACATTGACTCTGCCCCCATCACGGCCCGCAACACTGGCA
TCATTTGTACCATTGGGCCTGCTTCCCGATCTGTGGAGATGCTGAAGGAGATGATTAAGTCTGGAATGAA
TGTGGCTCGGCTGAATTTCTCTCATGGAACCCATGAGTACCATGCAGAGACCATCAAGAATGTCCGTGAA
GCCACAGAAAGCTTTGCATCTGATCCCATTCTCTACCGTCCTGTTGCGGTGGCTCTGGATACAAAGGGAC
CTGAGATCCGGACTGGACTCATCAAGGGCAGCGGCACCGCTGAGGTGGAGCTGAAGAAGGGAGCCACTCT
GAAGATCACCCTGGACAACGCTTACATGGAGAAGTGTGACGAGAACATCCTGTGGCTGGACTACAAGAAC
ATCTGCAAGGTGGTGGAGGTGGGCAGCAAGATCTACGTGGACGATGGGCTCATCTCACTGCAGGTGAAGG
AGAAAGGCGCTGACTTCCTGGTGACGGAGGTGGAGAATGGTGGCTCCTTGGGCAGCAAGAAGGGCGTGAA
CCTGCCGGGCGCTGCTGTGGATCTCCCCGCTGTGTCGGAAAAGGACATCCAGGACCTGAAGTTTGGGGTG
GAGCAGGATGTGGACATGG
