>Addgene plasmid #42511 | pLHCX-Flag-mPKM1 | addgene partial sequence | sequence record 60959 | pLHCX-R1 5'-ACCTACAGGTGGGGTCTTTCATTCCC-3'
TAATAAATCTTTTATTTTATCGATTCAAGGTACAGGCACTACACGCATGGTGTTGGTGAATCCAGAGCCA
GGGCGCCACCCGGTCAGCACAATGACCACATCTCCCTTCTTGAAGAAGCCTCGGGCCTTGCCAACATCCA
TGGCCAAGTTTACACGAAGGTCGACATCCTCAGCCCAGGCATTCAGCACGGCATCCTTACACAGCACAGG
GAAGATGCCACGGTACAGATGGGCCTGGCGAGCAGTCTGGGGATTTCGAGTCACGGCAATGATAGGAGCC
CGAGGGCGGTACCTGGCCACTTGGTGAGCACTCCTGCCAGACTCCGTGAGAACTATCAAAGCTGCTGCTA
AACACTTATAAGAGGCCTCCACGCTGCCCATGGCCATGGCCTCCATGAGGTCTGTGGAGTGACTGGAGGC
TCGCACAAGCTCTTCAAACAGCAGACGGTGGAACATGGCTGCCTCAGCCTCCCGAGCTATCAGGTGCTGC
ATGCGAACAGCCTCCAGAGGGTAGTCCCCCTTGGCTGTTTCTCCAGACAGCATGATGCAGTCTGCTCCAT
CCAGGACTGCATTGGCCACATCACTGCCTTCAGCACGGGTGGGGCGTGGCTTCTTGATCATGCTCTCCAG
CATCTGTGTGGCACAGATGACAGGCTTCCCAGCTCGGTTGCATCGCCCGATCATCATCTTCTGAGCCAGG
AAGACCTTCTCTGCAGGAATCTCAATGCCCAGGTCACCACGAGCCACCATGATCCCATCACTGGCCTCCA
AGATCTCATCAAACCTGCGGACGCCTTCATGGTTCTCGATTTTGCTGATGATCTTGATGTTCTTGCCCTT
CTCTCCCAGCACCTTCCTGACTTCATGCACGTCGGCTGCCTTGCGGATGAAAGATGCAAACACCATGTCC
ACAT
